>Addgene plasmid #207507 | pIG-830_HA-GD2-28z_CAR_tNGFR_Retroviral | addgene full sequence | sequence record 412352 | Addgene NGS Result
GAAGATCCTTTGATCTTTTCTACGGGGTCTGACGCTCAGTGGAACGAAAACTCACGTTAAGGGATTTTGG
TCATGAGATTATCAAAAAGGATCTTCACCTAGATCCTTTTAAATTAAAAATGAAGTTTTAAATCAATCTA
AAGTATATATGAGTAAACTTGGTCTGACAGTTACCAATGCTTAATCAGTGAGGCACCTATCTCAGCGATC
TGTCTATTTCGTTCATCCATAGTTGCCTGACTCCCCGTCGTGTAGATAACTACGATACGGGAGGGCTTAC
CATCTGGCCCCAGTGCTGCAATGATACCGCGAGACCCACGCTCACCGGCTCCAGATTTATCAGCAATAAA
CCAGCCAGCCGGAAGGGCCGAGCGCAGAAGTGGTCCTGCAACTTTATCCGCCTCCATCCAGTCTATTAAT
TGTTGCCGGGAAGCTAGAGTAAGTAGTTCGCCAGTTAATAGTTTGCGCAACGTTGTTGCCATTGCTACAG
GCATCGTGGTGTCACGCTCGTCGTTTGGTATGGCTTCATTCAGCTCCGGTTCCCAACGATCAAGGCGAGT
TACATGATCCCCCATGTTGTGCAAAAAAGCGGTTAGCTCCTTCGGTCCTCCGATCGTTGTCAGAAGTAAG
TTGGCCGCAGTGTTATCACTCATGGTTATGGCAGCACTGCATAATTCTCTTACTGTCATGCCATCCGTAA
GATGCTTTTCTGTGACTGGTGAGTACTCAACCAAGTCATTCTGAGAATAGTGTATGCGGCGACCGAGTTG
CTCTTGCCCGGCGTCAATACGGGATAATACCGCGCCACATAGCAGAACTTTAAAAGTGCTCATCATTGGA
AAACGTTCTTCGGGGCGAAAACTCTCAAGGATCTTACCGCTGTTGAGATCCAGTTCGATGTAACCCACTC
GTGCACCCAACTGATCTTCAGCATCTTTTACTTTCACCAGCGTTTCTGGGTGAGCAAAAACAGGAAGGCA
AAATGCCGCAAAAAAGGGAATAAGGGCGACACGGAAATGTTGAATACTCATACTCTTCCTTTTTCAATAT
TATTGAAGCATTTATCAGGGTTATTGTCTCATGAGCGGATACATATTTGAATGTATTTAGAAAAATAAAC
AAATAGGGGTTCCGCGCACATTTCCCCGAAAAGTGCCACCTGACGTCTAAGAAACCATTATTATCATGAC
ATTAACCTATAAAAATAGGCGTATCACGAGGCCCTTTCGTCTCGCGCGTTTCGGTGATGACGGTGAAAAC
CTCTGACACATGCAGCTCCCGGAGACGGTCACAGCTTGTCTGTAAGCGGATGCCGGGAGCAGACAAGCCC
GTCAGGGCGCGTCAGCGGGTGTTGGCGGGTGTCGGGGCTGGCTTAACTATGCGGCATCAGAGCAGATTGT
ACTGAGAGTGCACCATATGCGGTGTGAAATACCGCACAGATGCGTAAGGAGAAAATACCGCATCAGGCGC
CATTCGCCATTCAGGCTGCGCAACTGTTGGGAAGGGCGATCGGTGCGGGCCTCTTCGCTATTACGCCAGC
TGGCGAAAGGGGGATGTGCTGCAAGGCGATTAAGTTGGGTAACGCCAGGGTTTTCCCAGTCACGACGTTG
TAAAACGACGGCGCAAGGAATGGTGCATGCAAGGAGATGGCGCCCAACAGTCCCCCGGCCACGGGGCCTG
CCACCATACCCACGCCGAAACAAGCGCTCATGAGCCCGAAGTGGCGAGCCCGATCTTCCCCATCGGTGAT
GTCGGCGATATAGGCGCCAGCAACCGCACCTGTGGCGCCGGTGATGCCGGCCACGATGCGTCCGGCGTAG
AGGCGATTAGTCCAATTTGTTAAAGACAGGATATCAGTGGTCCAGGCTCTAGTTTTGACTCAACAATATC
ACCAGCTGAAGCCTATAGAGTACGAGCCATAGATAAAATAAAAGATTTTATTTAGTCTCCAGAAAAAGGG
GGGAATGAAAGACCCCACCTGTAGGTTTGGCAAGCTAGCTTAAGTAACGCCATTTTGCAAGGCATGGAAA
ATACATAACTGAGAATAGAGAAGTTCAGATCAAGGTTAGGAACAGAGAGACAGCAGAATATGGGCCAAAC
AGGATATCTGTGGTAAGCAGTTCCTGCCCCGGCTCAGGGCCAAGAACAGATGGTCCCCAGATGCGGTCCC
GCCCTCAGCAGTTTCTAGAGAACCATCAGATGTTTCCAGGGTGCCCCAAGGACCTGAAATGACCCTGTGC
CTTATTTGAACTAACCAATCAGTTCGCTTCTCGCTTCTGTTCGCGCGCTTCTGCTCCCCGAGCTCAATAA
AAGAGCCCACAACCCCTCACTCGGCGCGCCAGTCCTCCGATAGACTGCGTCGCCCGGGTACCCGTATTCC
CAATAAAGCCTCTTGCTGTTTGCATCCGAATCGTGGACTCGCTGATCCTTGGGAGGGTCTCCTCAGATTG
ATTGACTGCCCACCTCGGGGGTCTTTCATTTGGAGGTTCCACCGAGATTTGGAGACCCCTGCCCAGGGAC
CACCGACCCCCCCGCCGGGAGGTAAGCTGGCCAGCGGTCGTTTCGTGTCTGTCTCTGTCTTTGTGCGTGT
TTGTGCCGGCATCTAATGTTTGCGCCTGCGTCTGTACTAGTTAGCTAACTAGCTCTGTATCTGGCGGACC
CGTGGTGGAACTGACGAGTTCGGAACACCCGGCCGCAACCCTGGGAGACGTCCCAGGGACTTCGGGGGCC
GTTTTTGTGGCCCGACCTGAGTCCTAAAATCCCGATCGTTTAGGACTCTTTGGTGCACCCCCCTTAGAGG
AGGGATATGTGGTTCTGGTAGGAGACGAGAACCTAAAACAGTTCCCGCCTCCGTCTGAATTTTTGCTTTC
GGTTTGGGACCGAAGCCGCGCCGCGCGTCTTGTCTGCTGCAGCATCGTTCTGTGTTGTCTCTGTCTGACT
GTGTTTCTGTATTTGTCTGAAAATATGGGCCCGGGCTAGCCTGTTACCACTCCCTTAAGTTTGACCTTAG
GTCACTGGAAAGATGTCGAGCGGATCGCTCACAACCAGTCGGTAGATGTCAAGAAGAGACGTTGGGTTAC
CTTCTGCTCTGCAGAATGGCCAACCTTTAACGTCGGATGGCCGCGAGACGGCACCTTTAACCGAGACCTC
ATCACCCAGGTTAAGATCAAGGTCTTTTCACCTGGCCCGCATGGACACCCAGACCAGGTCCCCTACATCG
TGACCTGGGAAGCCTTGGCTTTTGACCCCCCTCCCTGGGTCAAGCCCTTTGTACACCCTAAGCCTCCGCC
TCCTCTTCCTCCATCCGCCCCGTCTCTCCCCCTTGAACCTCCTCGTTCGACCCCGCCTCGATCCTCCCTT
TATCCAGCCCTCACTCCTTCTCTAGGCGCCCCCATATGGCCATATGAGATCTTATATGGGGCACCCCCGC
CCCTTGTAAACTTCCCTGACCCTGACATGACAAGAGTTACTAACAGCCCCTCTCTCCAAGCTCACTTACA
GGCTCTCTACTTAGTCCAGCACGAAGTCTGGAGACCTCTGGCGGCAGCCTACCAAGAACAACTGGACCGA
CCGGTGGTACCTCACCCTTACCGAGTCGGCGACACAGTGTGGGTCCGCCGACACCAGACTAAGAACCTAG
AACCTCGCTGGAAAGGACCTTACACAGTCCTGCTGACCACCCCCACCGCCCTCAAAGTAGACGGCATCGC
AGCTTGGATACACGCCGCCCACGTGAAGGCTGCCGACCCCGGGGGTGGACCATCCTCTAGCCCTCGAGCC
GCCACCATGGGCGCTGGTGCAACTGGACGGGCCATGGATGGACCACGGCTTTTGCTCCTGTTGTTGTTGG
GCGTCAGCCTTGGAGGGGCTAAAGAGGCCTGCCCGACCGGTTTGTACACACACTCCGGCGAGTGTTGTAA
GGCGTGTAATCTTGGCGAAGGGGTCGCCCAACCGTGTGGCGCCAACCAGACGGTTTGTGAGCCTTGCTTG
GATAGCGTCACGTTTTCCGACGTCGTTTCAGCCACCGAACCATGCAAACCTTGTACGGAATGCGTGGGTC
TGCAGAGCATGAGCGCACCGTGCGTAGAGGCGGACGATGCGGTATGCCGATGTGCCTACGGCTACTACCA
AGACGAGACGACAGGGAGGTGTGAGGCATGCAGAGTATGTGAGGCCGGGTCTGGACTCGTATTTTCCTGT
CAAGACAAACAAAACACAGTATGTGAGGAGTGCCCGGATGGGACTTATTCCGATGAAGCGAATCATGTGG
ACCCGTGCTTGCCATGTACGGTCTGTGAGGATACCGAAAGACAGCTCCGAGAATGCACCCGCTGGGCTGA
CGCGGAATGCGAAGAAATCCCAGGTCGATGGATCACCCGCTCAACCCCCCCCGAAGGGTCAGATTCTACG
GCGCCCTCTACTCAGGAGCCAGAAGCTCCACCCGAACAAGACCTGATCGCTTCTACGGTGGCAGGTGTCG
TTACAACAGTCATGGGTTCCTCACAACCTGTGGTTACGCGGGGGACAACTGACAATTTGATTCCAGTATA
TTGTAGCATTCTGGCCGCGGTCGTGGTAGGGCTTGTCGCGTATATAGCGTTCAAAAGGTGGAACAGCAGG
GCTAAGAGAGGTTCAGGATCTGGGGGGGGCTCGGGAGGTGGAACCGGTGCTGGAAGTGGTGAGGGCAGGG
GATCTCTCCTTACTTGTGGCGACGTGGAGGAGAACCCCGGCCCCATGGAATTCGGCCTGAGCTGGCTGTT
CCTGGTGGCCATCCTGAAGGGCGTGCAGTGCAGCAGAGACATCCTGCTGACCCAGACCCCTCTGAGCCTG
CCTGTGTCTCTGGGCGATCAGGCCAGCATCAGCTGCAGATCCAGCCAGAGCCTGGTGCACCGGAACGGCA
ACACCTACCTGCACTGGTATCTGCAGAAGCCCGGCCAGAGCCCCAAGCTGCTGATCCACAAGGTGTCCAA
CCGGTTCAGCGGCGTGCCCGACAGATTTTCTGGCAGCGGCTCCGGCACCGACTTCACCCTGAAGATCAGC
CGGGTGGAAGCCGAGGACCTGGGCGTGTACTTCTGCAGCCAGTCCACCCACGTGCCCCCCCTGACATTTG
GCGCCGGAACAAAGCTGGAACTGAAGGGGGGAGGCGGATCTGGCGGCGGAGGAAGTGGCGGAGGGGGATC
TGAAGTGAAGCTGCAGCAGTCCGGCCCCAGCCTGGTGGAACCTGGCGCCTCTGTGATGATCTCCTGCAAG
GCCAGCGGCAGCTCCTTCACCGGCTACAACATGAACTGGGTGCGCCAGAACATCGGCAAGAGCCTGGAAT
GGATCGGCGCCATCGACCCCTACTACGGCGGCACCAGCTACAACCAGAAGTTCAAGGGCAGAGCCACCCT
GACCGTGGACAAGAGCAGCAGCACCGCCTACATGCACCTGAAGTCCCTGACCAGCGAGGACAGCGCCGTG
TACTACTGCGTGTCCGGCATGAAGTACTGGGGCCAGGGCACAAGCGTGACCGTGTCTAGCGCCAAGACCA
CCCCCCCTAGCGTGTACGGAAGAGTGACAGTGTCCTCTGCCGAGCCCAAGAGCTGCGACAAGACCCACAC
CTGTCCCCCTTGTCCTGCCCCTCCTGTTGCAGGCCCTTCCGTGTTCCTGTTCCCCCCAAAGCCCAAGGAC
ACACTGATGATCAGCAGAACCCCCGAAGTGACCTGCGTGGTGGTGGACGTGTCCCACGAGGACCCAGAAG
TGAAGTTCAATTGGTACGTGGACGGCGTGGAAGTGCACAACGCCAAGACAAAGCCCAGAGAGGAACAGTA
CCAAAGCACCTACCGGGTGGTGTCCGTGCTGACCGTGCTGCATCAGGATTGGCTGAACGGCAAAGAGTAC
AAGTGCAAAGTGTCCAACAAGGCCCTGCCTGCCCCCATCGAGAAAACCATCAGCAAGGCCAAGGGCCAGC
CCCGCGAACCCCAGGTGTACACACTGCCCCCTAGCAGGGACGAGCTGACCAAGAACCAGGTGTCCCTGAC
ATGCCTCGTGAAGGGCTTCTACCCCTCCGATATCGCCGTGGAATGGGAGAGCAACGGCCAGCCCGAGAAC
AACTACAAGACAACCCCTCCCGTGCTGGACAGCGACGGCTCATTCTTCCTGTACAGCAAGCTGACAGTGG
ATAAGTCCCGGTGGCAGCAGGGCAACGTGTTCAGCTGCTCCGTGATGCACGAGGCCCTGCACAACCACTA
CACCCAGAAAAGCCTGTCCCTGAGCCCCGGCAAGAAGGACCCCAAAGCGGCCGCAATTGAAGTTATGTAT
CCTCCTCCTTACCTAGACAATGAGAAGAGCAATGGAACCATTATCCATGTGAAAGGGAAACACCTTTGTC
CAAGTCCCCTATTTCCCGGACCTTCTAAGCCCTTTTGGGTGCTGGTGGTGGTTGGGGGAGTCCTGGCTTG
CTATAGCTTGCTAGTAACAGTGGCCTTTATTATTTTCTGGGTGAGGAGTAAGAGGAGCAGGCTCCTGCAC
AGTGACTACATGAACATGACTCCCCGCCGCCCCGGGCCCACCCGCAAGCATTACCAGCCCTATGCCCCAC
CACGCGACTTCGCAGCCTATCGCTCCAGAGTGAAGTTCAGCAGGAGCGCAGACGCCCCCGCGTACCAGCA
GGGCCAGAACCAGCTCTATAACGAGCTCAATCTAGGACGAAGAGAGGAGTACGATGTTTTGGACAAGAGA
CGTGGCCGGGACCCTGAGATGGGGGGAAAGCCGAGAAGGAAGAACCCTCAGGAAGGCCTGTACAATGAAC
TGCAGAAAGATAAGATGGCGGAGGCCTACAGTGAGATTGGGATGAAAGGCGAGCGCCGGAGGGGCAAGGG
GCACGATGGCCTTTACCAGGGTCTCAGTACAGCCACCAAGGACACCTACGACGCCCTTCACATGCAGGCC
CTGCCCCCTCGCTAAGGATCCGATAAAATAAAAGATTTTATTTAGTCTCCAGAAAAAGGGGGGAATGAAA
GACCCCACCTGTAGGTTTGGCAAGCTAGCTTAAGTAACGCCATTTTGCAAGGCATGGAAAATACATAACT
GAGAATAGAGAAGTTCAGATCAAGGTTAGGAACAGAGAGACAGCAGAATATGGGCCAAACAGGATATCTG
TGGTAAGCAGTTCCTGCCCCGGCTCAGGGCCAAGAACAGATGGTCCCCAGATGCGGTCCCGCCCTCAGCA
GTTTCTAGAGAACCATCAGATGTTTCCAGGGTGCCCCAAGGACCTGAAATGACCCTGTGCCTTATTTGAA
CTAACCAATCAGTTCGCTTCTCGCTTCTGTTCGCGCGCTTCTGCTCCCCGAGCTCAATAAAAGAGCCCAC
AACCCCTCACTCGGCGCGCCAGTCCTCCGATAGACTGCGTCGCCCGGGTACCCGTGTATCCAATAAACCC
TCTTGCAGTTGCATCCGACTTGTGGTCTCGCTGTTCCTTGGGAGGGTCTCCTCTGAGTGATTGACTACCC
GTCAGCGGGGGTCTTTCATGGGTAACAGTTTCTTGAAGTTGGAGAACAACATTCTGAGGGTAGGAGTCGA
ATATTAAGTAATCCTGACTCAATTAGCCACTGTTTTGAATCCACATACTCCAATACTCCTGAAATCCATC
GATGGAGTTCATTATGGACAGCGCAGAAAGAGCTGGGGAGAATTGTGAAATTGTTATCCGCTCACAATTC
CACACAACATACGAGCCGGAAGCATAAAGTGTAAAGCCTGGGGTGCCTAATGAGTGAGCTAACTCACATT
AATTGCGTTGCGCTCACTGCCCGCTTTCCAGTCGGGAAACCTGTCGTGCCAGCTGCATTAATGAATCGGC
CAACGCGCGGGGAGAGGCGGTTTGCGTATTGGGCGCTCTTCCGCTTCCTCGCTCACTGACTCGCTGCGCT
CGGTCGTTCGGCTGCGGCGAGCGGTATCAGCTCACTCAAAGGCGGTAATACGGTTATCCACAGAATCAGG
GGATAACGCAGGAAAGAACATGTGAGCAAAAGGCCAGCAAAAGGCCAGGAACCGTAAAAAGGCCGCGTTG
CTGGCGTTTTTCCATAGGCTCCGCCCCCCTGACGAGCATCACAAAAATCGACGCTCAAGTCAGAGGTGGC
GAAACCCGACAGGACTATAAAGATACCAGGCGTTTCCCCCTGGAAGCTCCCTCGTGCGCTCTCCTGTTCC
GACCCTGCCGCTTACCGGATACCTGTCCGCCTTTCTCCCTTCGGGAAGCGTGGCGCTTTCTCATAGCTCA
CGCTGTAGGTATCTCAGTTCGGTGTAGGTCGTTCGCTCCAAGCTGGGCTGTGTGCACGAACCCCCCGTTC
AGCCCGACCGCTGCGCCTTATCCGGTAACTATCGTCTTGAGTCCAACCCGGTAAGACACGACTTATCGCC
ACTGGCAGCAGCCACTGGTAACAGGATTAGCAGAGCGAGGTATGTAGGCGGTGCTACAGAGTTCTTGAAG
TGGTGGCCTAACTACGGCTACACTAGAAGAACAGTATTTGGTATCTGCGCTCTGCTGAAGCCAGTTACCT
TCGGAAAAAGAGTTGGTAGCTCTTGATCCGGCAAACAAACCACCGCTGGTAGCGGTGGTTTTTTTGTTTG
CAAGCAGCAGATTACGCGCAGAAAAAAAGGATCTCAA
Features (pLannotate 1.2.2; 22 found; start..end, strand, type, name):
    171..1031    -  CDS            AmpR: β-lactamase; bla; confers resistance to ampicillin, carbenicillin, and related antibiotics
   1032..1136    -  promoter       AmpR promoter: bla
   1231..1266    +  CDS            rop (fragment): Rop protein, which maintains plasmids at low copy number; rop
   1368..1467    +  misc_feature   bom (fragment): basis of mobility region from pBR322
   1473..1622    -  CDS            lacZα (fragment): LacZα fragment of β-galactosidase; lacZ fragment
   1622..1823    -  CDS            TcR (fragment): tetracycline efflux protein; tet; confers resistance to tetracycline
   1824..1922    +  CDS            env (fragment): murine leukemia virus gPr80 envelope polyprotein precursor; env; proteolytically cleaved into gp70SU and p15TM subunits
   1964..2480    +  LTR            5' LTR: 5' long terminal repeat from murine embryonic stem cell virus
   2611..2909    +  misc_feature   MMLV Ψ (fragment): packaging signal of Moloney murine leukemia virus (MMLV)
   2981..3390    +  CDS            gag (truncated) (fragment): truncated Moloney murine leukemia virus (MMLV) gag gene lacking the start codon
   3400..3770    +  misc_feature   pol region: Moloney murine leukemia virus (MMLV) pol region containing the splice acceptor site
   3787..4641    +  CDS            NGFR (fragment): TNR16_HUMAN - Also known as TNFRSF16. Experimental evidence at protein level: Swiss-Prot protein existence level 1. Low affinity receptor which can bind to NGF, BDNF, NTF3, and NTF4. Forms a heterodimeric receptor with SORCS2 that binds the precursor forms of NGF, BDNF and NTF3 with high affinity, and has much lower affinity for mature NGF and BDNF (PubMed:24908487). Plays an important role in differentiation and survival of specific neuronal populations during development (By similarity). Can mediate cell survival as well as cell death of neural cells. Plays a role in the inactivation of RHOA
   4798..5136    +  CDS            KV2A7_MOUSE: Experimental evidence at protein level: Swiss-Prot protein existence level 1. From Mus musculus (Mouse).
   5182..6264    +  CDS            IGG1_HUMAN (fragment): Experimental evidence at protein level: Swiss-Prot protein existence level 1. Immunoglobulins, also known as antibodies, are membrane-bound or secreted glycoproteins produced by B lymphocytes. In the recognition phase of humoral immunity, the membrane-bound immunoglobulins serve as receptors which, upon binding of a specific antigen, trigger the clonal expansion and differentiation of B lymphocytes into immunoglobulins- secreting plasma cells. Secreted immunoglobulins mediate the effector phase of humoral immunity, which results in the elimination of bound antigens (PubMed:22158414, PubMed:201
   6286..6606    +  CDS            CD28 (fragment): CD28_HUMAN - Experimental evidence at protein level: Swiss-Prot protein existence level 1. Involved in T-cell activation, the induction of cell proliferation and cytokine production and promotion of T-cell survival. Enhances the production of IL4 and IL10 in T-cells in conjunction with TCR/CD3 ligation and CD40L costimulation (PubMed:8617933). Isoform 3 enhances CD40L-mediated activation of NF-kappa-B and kinases MAPK8 and PAK2 in T-cells (PubMed:15067037). From Homo sapiens (Human).
   6607..6942    +  CDS            CD247 (fragment): CD3Z_HUMAN - Also known as CD3Z, T3Z, TCRZ. Experimental evidence at protein level: Swiss-Prot protein existence level 1. Part of the TCR-CD3 complex present on T-lymphocyte cell surface that plays an essential role in adaptive immune response. When antigen presenting cells (APCs) activate T-cell receptor (TCR), TCR- mediated signals are transmitted across the cell membrane by the CD3 chains CD3D, CD3E, CD3G and CD3Z. All CD3 chains contain immunoreceptor tyrosine-based activation motifs (ITAMs) in their cytoplasmic domain. Upon TCR engagement, these motifs become phosphorylated by Src family
   6995..7509    +  LTR            3' LTR: 3' long terminal repeat from murine embryonic stem cell virus
   7681..7697    -  protein_bind   lac operator: The lac repressor binds to the lac operator to inhibit transcription in E. coli. This inhibition can be relieved by adding lactose or isopropyl-β-D-thiogalactopyranoside (IPTG). lac repressor encoded by lacI
   7705..7735    -  promoter       lac promoter: promoter for the E. coli lac operon
   7750..7771    -  protein_bind   CAP binding site: CAP binding activates transcription in the presence of cAMP. E. coli catabolite activator protein
   7784..7876    -  CDS            lacI (fragment): lac repressor; lacI; The lac repressor binds to the lac operator to inhibit transcription in E. coli. This inhibition can be relieved by adding lactose or isopropyl-β-D-thiogalactopyranoside (IPTG).
   8059..8647    -  rep_origin     ori: high-copy-number ColE1/pMB1/pBR322/pUC origin of replication
