[The description below was written by a language model from this plasmid's Addgene catalogue record and pLannotate feature annotations shown in this document.]
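Description:
pIG-830_HA-GD2-28z_CAR_tNGFR_Retroviral is a gammaretroviral transfer plasmid of about 8.6 kb built on the MSGV backbone and intended for producing retrovirus that delivers a chimeric antigen receptor together with a surface marker into mammalian cells. In bacteria it replicates from a high-copy ColE1/pUC-type origin and is selected through the β-lactamase gene (ampicillin resistance). The remaining bacterial annotations (short pieces of rop, bom, lacZα, TcR, lacI and a lac promoter/operator) are backbone remnants rather than functional units.

The viral cassette is flanked by 5' and 3' long terminal repeats from murine embryonic stem cell virus. Downstream of the 5' LTR lie the MMLV Ψ packaging signal, a truncated gag segment lacking its start codon, and a pol region carrying the splice acceptor. These elements allow the genomic RNA to be packaged when gag, pol and env are supplied in trans. No internal promoter is annotated, so expression is presumably driven by the LTR.

The payload begins with a fragment of human NGFR, matching the truncated tNGFR named in the record, a form commonly used as a signalling-inert surface tag for detecting or enriching transduced cells. It is followed by the HA-GD2-28z CAR. Its annotated parts are a mouse kappa light-chain variable region, a long stretch matching human IgG1 that probably covers the rest of the antibody-derived binder and a spacer, a CD28 segment, and the CD3ζ (CD247) signalling domain. The gap between NGFR and the CAR is unannotated, so the linking element (for example a 2A peptide) is not stated. The associated work concerns engineering T cells for durable cell therapies.
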