Addgene plasmid #207507: pIG-830_HA-GD2-28z_CAR_tNGFR_Retroviral
Purpose: This plasmid can be used to generate retrovirus.
Depositing lab: Alexander Marson. Depositing organization: J. David Gladstone Institutes. Publication: Modular pooled discovery of synthetic knockin sequences to program durable cell therapies. Blaeschke F, Chen YY, Apathy R, Daniel B, Chen AY, Chen PA, Sandor K, Zhang W, Li Z, Mowery CT, Yamamoto TN, Nyberg WA, To A, Yu R, Bueno R, Kim MC, Schmidt R, Goodman DB, Feuchtinger T, Eyquem J, Jimmie Ye C, Carnevale J, Satpathy AT, Shifrut E, Roth TL, Marson A. Cell. 2023 Sep 14;186(19):4216-4234.e33. doi: 10.1016/j.cell.2023.08.013. PubMed 37714135.
Backbone
  Vector backbone: PMSGV
  Vector type: Retroviral
Growth in bacteria
  Bacterial resistance: Ampicillin, 100 μg/mL
  Growth temperature: 30°C
  Growth strain: NEB Stable
  Copy number: High Copy
Gene/Insert
  Gene/Insert name: tNGFR, HA-GD2-28z_CAR
  Species: H. sapiens (human)
  Entrez Gene: NGFR (a.k.a. CD271, Gp80-LNGFR, TNFRSF16, p75(NTR), p75NTR)
  Cloning method: Unknown
Resource information
  A portion of this plasmid was derived from a plasmid made by: HA-GD2-28z CAR sequence and MSGV backbone were provided by Crystal Mackall/Robbie Majzner.
Terms and licenses: Academic/Nonprofit Terms; Industry Terms: Not Available to Industry
Depositor comments: Please visit https://doi.org/10.1101/2022.07.27.501186 for bioRxiv preprint.
How to cite: pIG-830_HA-GD2-28z_CAR_tNGFR_Retroviral was a gift from Alexander Marson (Addgene plasmid # 207507 ; http://n2t.net/addgene:207507 ; RRID:Addgene_207507)
